Addgene plasmid #228297: pMT961
Purpose: 2,4-Diacetylphloroglucinol (DAPG)-regulatable EGFP expression
Depositing lab: Jun Ishii. Depositing organization: Kobe University. Publication: Designing strong inducible synthetic promoters in yeasts. Tominaga M, Shima Y, Nozaki K, Ito Y, Someda M, Shoya Y, Hashii N, Obata C, Matsumoto-Kitano M, Suematsu K, Matsukawa T, Hosoya K, Hashiba N, Kondo A, Ishii J. Nat Commun. 2024 Dec 19;15(1):10653. doi: 10.1038/s41467-024-54865-z. PubMed 39702268.
Backbone
  Vector backbone: pUC19
  Vector type: Yeast Expression, Synthetic Biology
  Selectable markers: Hygromycin
Growth in bacteria
  Bacterial resistance: Ampicillin, 100 μg/mL
  Growth temperature: 37°C
  Growth strain: DH5alpha
  Copy number: High Copy
Gene/Insert
  Gene/Insert name: EGFP
  Species: Synthetic; Aequorea victoria
  Promoter: 2,4-Diacetylphloroglucinol-regulatable synthetic promoter (KpPhl1.5)
  Cloning method: Ligation Independent Cloning
Terms and licenses: Academic/Nonprofit Terms; Industry Terms: Not Available to Industry
How to cite: pMT961 was a gift from Jun Ishii (Addgene plasmid # 228297 ; http://n2t.net/addgene:228297 ; RRID:Addgene_228297)
