[The description below was written by a language model from this plasmid's Addgene catalogue record and pLannotate feature annotations shown in this document.]
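Description:
pMT961 is a pUC19-based yeast expression plasmid built for synthetic biology work, carrying an EGFP reporter whose expression responds to 2,4-diacetylphloroglucinol (DAPG). In E. coli it is maintained at high copy through the ColE1/pUC origin and selected with ampicillin via the bla gene. Remnants of the pUC backbone (lac promoter/operator, lacZα, and lacI, bom and rop fragments) are also annotated but play no part in the payload. No yeast replication origin is annotated, which suggests the plasmid is meant to integrate into the genome rather than replicate episomally, although the record does not state this.

The reporter cassette places EGFP under the synthetic promoter KpPhl1.5. The feature table detects only a fragment of the Pichia pastoris (Komagataella phaffii) AOX1 promoter immediately upstream of EGFP, consistent with a synthetic design that borrows AOX1 core promoter sequence. The DAPG-responsive operator elements themselves are not annotated. Transcription ends at the AOX1 terminator. No gene for a DAPG-responsive regulator appears in the table, so that factor would presumably have to come from the host strain or another construct.

Selection in yeast relies on a hygromycin resistance cassette, with hph driven by a TEF1 promoter fragment and followed by a CYC1 terminator fragment. A full-length Saccharomyces cerevisiae ARG4 gene (argininosuccinate lyase), with flanking sequence that includes a DED81 fragment, is also present. It could act as an auxotrophic marker or a targeting region, but its role is not described. The "Kp" prefix and AOX1 parts point to K. phaffii as the intended host. The plasmid serves to measure the strength and inducibility of a DAPG-regulated synthetic yeast promoter by fluorescence.
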