Features (pLannotate 1.2.2; 22 found; start..end, strand, type, name):
     96..200     +  promoter       AmpR promoter: bla
    201..1061    +  CDS            AmpR: β-lactamase; bla; confers resistance to ampicillin, carbenicillin, and related antibiotics
   1232..1820    +  rep_origin     ori: high-copy-number ColE1/pMB1/pBR322/pUC origin of replication
   2003..2095    +  CDS            lacI (fragment): lac repressor; lacI; The lac repressor binds to the lac operator to inhibit transcription in E. coli. This inhibition can be relieved by adding lactose or isopropyl-β-D-thiogalactopyranoside (IPTG).
   2108..2129    +  protein_bind   CAP binding site: CAP binding activates transcription in the presence of cAMP. E. coli catabolite activator protein
   2144..2174    +  promoter       lac promoter: promoter for the E. coli lac operon
   2182..2198    +  protein_bind   lac operator: The lac repressor binds to the lac operator to inhibit transcription in E. coli. This inhibition can be relieved by adding lactose or isopropyl-β-D-thiogalactopyranoside (IPTG). lac repressor encoded by lacI
   2243..2311    +  CDS            DED81 (fragment): SYNC_SACPA - Protein inferred from homology: Swiss-Prot protein existence level 3. From Saccharomyces paradoxus (Yeast) (Saccharomyces douglasii).
   2503..3867    +  CDS            ARG4: ARLY_YEAST - Experimental evidence at protein level: Swiss-Prot protein existence level 1. From Saccharomyces cerevisiae (strain ATCC 204508 / S288c) (Baker's yeast).
   3877..3900    -  misc_feature   MCS (fragment): pUC18/19 multiple cloning site
   3941..4177    +  promoter       AOX1 promoter (fragment): Pichia pastoris AOX1; inducible promoter, regulated by methanol
   4184..4900    +  CDS            EGFP: EGFP is a basic (constitutively fluorescent) green fluorescent protein published in 1996, derived from Aequorea victoria. It is reported to be a rapidly-maturing weak dimer with moderate acid sensitivity.
   4909..4974    +  CDS            AOX1 (fragment): ALOX1_KOMPC - Experimental evidence at protein level: Swiss-Prot protein existence level 1. Major isoform of alcohol oxidase, which catalyzes the oxidation of methanol to formaldehyde and hydrogen peroxide, the first step in the methanol utilization pathway of methylotrophic yeasts. From Komagataella phaffii (strain ATCC 76273 / CBS 7435 / CECT 11047 / NRRL Y-11430 / Wegner 21-1) (Yeast) (Pichia pastoris).
   4978..5224    +  terminator     AOX1 terminator: Pichia pastoris AOX1; transcription terminator for AOX1
   5245..5270    -  misc_feature   MCS (fragment): pUC18/19 multiple cloning site
   5269..5607    +  promoter       TEF1 promoter (fragment): S. cerevisiae TEF1; promoter for EF-1α
   5621..6643    +  CDS            hph: KHYB_ECOLX - Experimental evidence at protein level: Swiss-Prot protein existence level 1. The aminoglycoside phosphotransferases achieve inactivation of their antibiotic substrates by phosphorylation. Only phosphorylates hygromycin and closely related compounds such as demethyl analogs and destomycin. From Escherichia coli.
   6658..6771    +  terminator     CYC1 terminator (fragment): S. cerevisiae CYC1; transcription terminator for CYC1
   6774..6831    -  CDS            lacI (fragment): lac repressor; lacI; The lac repressor binds to the lac operator to inhibit transcription in E. coli. This inhibition can be relieved by adding lactose or isopropyl-β-D-thiogalactopyranoside (IPTG).
   6849..7006    +  CDS            lacZα (fragment): LacZα fragment of β-galactosidase; lacZ fragment
   7012..7111    -  misc_feature   bom (fragment): basis of mobility region from pBR322
   7213..1       -  CDS            rop (fragment) (across the origin): Rop protein, which maintains plasmids at low copy number; rop
>Addgene plasmid #228297 | pMT961 | addgene full sequence | sequence record 457098 | Addgene NGS Result
GACGAAAGGGCCTCGTGATACGCCTATTTTTATAGGTTAATGTCATGATAATAATGGTTTCTTAGACGTC
AGGTGGCACTTTTCGGGGAAATGTGCGCGGAACCCCTATTTGTTTATTTTTCTAAATACATTCAAATATG
TATCCGCTCATGAGACAATAACCCTGATAAATGCTTCAATAATATTGAAAAAGGAAGAGTATGAGTATTC
AACATTTCCGTGTCGCCCTTATTCCCTTTTTTGCGGCATTTTGCCTTCCTGTTTTTGCTCACCCAGAAAC
GCTGGTGAAAGTAAAAGATGCTGAAGATCAGTTGGGTGCACGAGTGGGTTACATCGAACTGGATCTCAAC
AGCGGTAAGATCCTTGAGAGTTTTCGCCCCGAAGAACGTTTTCCAATGATGAGCACTTTTAAAGTTCTGC
TATGTGGCGCGGTATTATCCCGTATTGACGCCGGGCAAGAGCAACTCGGTCGCCGCATACACTATTCTCA
GAATGACTTGGTTGAGTACTCACCAGTCACAGAAAAGCATCTTACGGATGGCATGACAGTAAGAGAATTA
TGCAGTGCTGCCATAACCATGAGTGATAACACTGCGGCCAACTTACTTCTGACAACGATCGGAGGACCGA
AGGAGCTAACCGCTTTTTTGCACAACATGGGGGATCATGTAACTCGCCTTGATCGTTGGGAACCGGAGCT
GAATGAAGCCATACCAAACGACGAGCGTGACACCACGATGCCTGTAGCAATGGCAACAACGTTGCGCAAA
CTATTAACTGGCGAACTACTTACTCTAGCTTCCCGGCAACAATTAATAGACTGGATGGAGGCGGATAAAG
TTGCAGGACCACTTCTGCGCTCGGCCCTTCCGGCTGGCTGGTTTATTGCTGATAAATCTGGAGCCGGTGA
GCGTGGGTCTCGCGGTATCATTGCAGCACTGGGGCCAGATGGTAAGCCCTCCCGTATCGTAGTTATCTAC
ACGACGGGGAGTCAGGCAACTATGGATGAACGAAATAGACAGATCGCTGAGATAGGTGCCTCACTGATTA
AGCATTGGTAACTGTCAGACCAAGTTTACTCATATATACTTTAGATTGATTTAAAACTTCATTTTTAATT
TAAAAGGATCTAGGTGAAGATCCTTTTTGATAATCTCATGACCAAAATCCCTTAACGTGAGTTTTCGTTC
CACTGAGCGTCAGACCCCGTAGAAAAGATCAAAGGATCTTCTTGAGATCCTTTTTTTCTGCGCGTAATCT
GCTGCTTGCAAACAAAAAAACCACCGCTACCAGCGGTGGTTTGTTTGCCGGATCAAGAGCTACCAACTCT
TTTTCCGAAGGTAACTGGCTTCAGCAGAGCGCAGATACCAAATACTGTTCTTCTAGTGTAGCCGTAGTTA
GGCCACCACTTCAAGAACTCTGTAGCACCGCCTACATACCTCGCTCTGCTAATCCTGTTACCAGTGGCTG
CTGCCAGTGGCGATAAGTCGTGTCTTACCGGGTTGGACTCAAGACGATAGTTACCGGATAAGGCGCAGCG
GTCGGGCTGAACGGGGGGTTCGTGCACACAGCCCAGCTTGGAGCGAACGACCTACACCGAACTGAGATAC
CTACAGCGTGAGCTATGAGAAAGCGCCACGCTTCCCGAAGGGAGAAAGGCGGACAGGTATCCGGTAAGCG
GCAGGGTCGGAACAGGAGAGCGCACGAGGGAGCTTCCAGGGGGAAACGCCTGGTATCTTTATAGTCCTGT
CGGGTTTCGCCACCTCTGACTTGAGCGTCGATTTTTGTGATGCTCGTCAGGGGGGCGGAGCCTATGGAAA
AACGCCAGCAACGCGGCCTTTTTACGGTTCCTGGCCTTTTGCTGGCCTTTTGCTCACATGTTCTTTCCTG
CGTTATCCCCTGATTCTGTGGATAACCGTATTACCGCCTTTGAGTGAGCTGATACCGCTCGCCGCAGCCG
AACGACCGAGCGCAGCGAGTCAGTGAGCGAGGAAGCGGAAGAGCGCCCAATACGCAAACCGCCTCTCCCC
GCGCGTTGGCCGATTCATTAATGCAGCTGGCACGACAGGTTTCCCGACTGGAAAGCGGGCAGTGAGCGCA
ACGCAATTAATGTGAGTTAGCTCACTCATTAGGCACCCCAGGCTTTACACTTTATGCTTCCGGCTCGTAT
GTTGTGTGGAATTGTGAGCGGATAACAATTTCACACAGGAAACAGCTATGACCATGATTACGCCGCTAGC
CATGGTTGTGCGACAGATTCACTGTGAAAGACTGTTCATTATACCCACGTTTCACTGGGAGATGTAAGCC
TTAGGTGTTTTACCCTGATTAGATAATACAATAACCAACAGAAATACGAGAATCTAAACTAATTTCGATG
ATTCATTTTTCTTTTTACCGCGCTGCCTCTTTTGGCAATTCTTTCACCTATATTCTACCTTCTCTTTCCT
TTTGTTCTAAACTTATTACCAGCTATCTATGTCGAATCAAGAAGAAGGACTTAAACTGTGGGGTGGCAGG
TTTACTGGGGCTACTGACCCCTTGATGGATTTGTATAACGCTTCCTTACCTTACGACAAGAAAATGTACA
AGGTGGATTTAGAAGGAACAAAAGTTTACACTGAGGGCCTGGAGAAAATTAATTTGCTAACTAAAGACGA
ACTAAGTGAGATTCATCGTGGTCTCAAATTGATTGAAGCAGAGTGGGCAGAAGGGAAGTTTGTTGAGAAG
CCAGGGGATGAGGATATTCACACTGCTAATGAACGTCGCTTGGGTGAGTTGATTGGTCGTGGAATCTCTG
GTAAGGTTCATACCGGAAGGTCTAGAAATGATCAAGTTGCCACTGATATGCGGTTGTATGTCAGAGACAA
TCTAACTCAGTTGGCTGACTATCTGAAGCAGTTCATTCAAGTAATCATCAAGAGAGCTGAACAGGAAATA
GACGTCTTGATGCCCGGTTATACTCACTTGCAAAGAGCTCAACCAATCAGATGGTCTCACTGGTTGAGCA
TGTATGCTACCTATTTCACTGAAGATTATGAGAGACTGAATCAAATCGTTAAAAGGTTGAACAAATCCCC
ATTGGGAGCTGGAGCTTTGGCTGGTCATCCTTATGGAATTGATCGTGAATACATTGCTGAGAGATTAGGG
TTTGATTCTGTTATTGGTAATTCTTTGGCCGCTGTTTCAGACAGAGATTTTGTAGTCGAAACCATGTTCT
GGTCTTCGTTGTTTATGAATCATATTTCTCGATTCTCAGAAGATTTGATCATTTACTCCACTGGAGAGTT
TGGATTTATCAAGTTGGCAGATGCTTATTCTACTGGATCTTCTCTGATGCCTCAAAAAAAAAACCCAGAC
TCTTTGGAGTTATTGAGGGGTAAATCTGGTAGATGTTTTGGGGCCTTGGCTGGTTTCCTCATGTCTATTA
AGTCCATTCCGTCAACCTATAACAAAGATATGCAAGAGGATAAGGAGCCTTTATTTGATACTCTAATCAC
TGTAGAGCACTCGATTTTGATAGCATCCGGTGTAGTTTCTACCTTGAACATTGATGCCGAACGAATGAAG
AATGCTCTAACTATGGATATGCTGGCTACAGATCTTGCCGACTATTTAGTTAGAAGGGGAGTTCCATTCA
GAGAAACTCACCACATTTCTGGTGAATGTGTCAGACAAGCCGAGGAGTTGAACCTTTCTGGTATTGATCA
GTTGTCCCTCGAACAATTGAAATCCATTGACTCCCGTTTTGAGGCTGATGTGGCTTCAACGTTTGACTTT
GAAGCCAGTGTTGAAAAAAGAACTGCCACCGGAGGAACTTCTAAGACTGCTGTTTTAAAGCAATTGGATG
CACTGAATGAAAAGCTAGAGTCTTGACTGCAGGTCGACTCTAGAGGATCCTATGTATGATACGAAACGTA
CCGTATCGTTAAGGTAGCGTATTCTGGTGGGAATACTGCTGATAGCCTAACGTTCATGATCAAAATTTAA
CTGTTCTAACCCCTACTTGACAGCAATATATAAACAGAAGGAAGCTGCCCTGTCTTAAACCTTTTTTTTT
ATCATCATTATTAGCTTACTTTCATAATTGCGACTGGTTCCAATTGACAAGCTTTTGATTTTAACGACTT
TTAACGACAACTTGAGAAGATCAAAAAACAACTAATTATTCGAAACGACTAGTATGGTTTCTAAGGGTGA
AGAGTTGTTCACTGGTGTTGTTCCAATCTTGGTTGAGTTGGACGGTGACGTTAACGGACACAAGTTCTCT
GTTTCTGGTGAAGGTGAGGGTGACGCTACTTACGGAAAGTTGACTTTGAAGTTCATCTGTACTACTGGTA
AGTTGCCAGTTCCATGGCCAACTTTGGTTACTACTTTGACTTACGGTGTTCAGTGTTTCTCCAGATACCC
AGACCACATGAAGCAGCACGATTTCTTCAAGTCTGCTATGCCAGAGGGTTACGTTCAAGAGAGAACTATC
TTCTTCAAGGACGACGGTAACTACAAGACTAGAGCTGAGGTTAAGTTCGAGGGTGACACATTGGTTAACA
GAATCGAGTTGAAGGGTATCGACTTCAAAGAGGACGGAAACATCTTGGGTCACAAGTTGGAGTACAACTA
CAACTCCCACAACGTTTACATCATGGCTGACAAGCAGAAGAACGGTATCAAGGTTAACTTCAAGATCAGA
CACAACATCGAGGACGGTTCCGTTCAATTGGCTGACCACTACCAACAGAACACTCCAATTGGTGACGGTC
CAGTTTTGTTGCCAGACAACCACTACTTGTCCACTCAATCCGCTTTGTCCAAGGACCCAAACGAGAAGAG
AGATCACATGGTTTTGTTGGAGTTCGTTACTGCTGCTGGTATCACTTTGGGTATGGACGAGTTGTACAAG
TAACTCGAGCCTTAGACATGACTGTTCCTCAGTTCAAGTTGGGCACTTACGAGAAGACCGGTCTTGCTAG
ATTCTAATCAAGAGGATGTCAGAATGCCATTTGCCTGAGAGATGCAGGCTTCATTTTTGATACTTTTTTA
TTTGTAACCTATATAGTATAGGATTTTTTTTGTCATTTTGTTTCTTCTCGTACGAGCTTGCTCCTGATCA
GCCTATCTCGCAGCTGATGAATATCTTGTGGTAGGGGTTTGGGAAAATCATTCGAGTTTGATGTTTTTCT
TGGTATTTCCCACTCCTCTTCAGAGTACAGAAGATTAAGTGAGACGTTCGTTTGTGCAAGCTTAGATCCC
CGGGTACCGAGCTCGAATTCGCCGTACCACTTCAAAACACCCAAGCACAGCATACTAAATTTCCCCTCTT
TCTTCCTCTAGGGTGTCGTTAATTACCCGTACTAAAGGTTTGGAAAAGAAAAAAGAGACCGCCTCGTTTC
TTTTTCTTCGTCGAAAAAGGCAATAAAAATTTTTATCACGTTTCTTTTTCTTGAAAATTTTTTTTTTTGA
TTTTTTTCTCTTTCGATGACCTCCCATTGATATTTAAGTTAATAAACGGTCTTCAATTTCTCAAGTTTCA
GTTTCATTTTTCTTGTTCTATTACAACTTTTTTTACTTCTTGCTCATTAGAAAGAAAGCATAGCAATCTA
ATCTAAGTTTTAATTACAAAATGAAGAAGCCAGAGTTGACTGCTACTTCCGTTGAGAAGTTCTTGATCGA
GAAGTTCGACTCCGTTTCCGACTTGATGCAATTGTCTGAAGGTGAAGAGTCCAGAGCTTTCTCCTTTGAC
GTTGGTGGTAGAGGTTACGTTTTGAGAGTTAATTCCTGTGCTGACGGTTTCTACAAGGACAGATACGTTT
ACAGACACTTCGCTTCCGCTGCTTTGCCAATTCCAGAGGTTTTGGACATTGGTGAGTTCTCCGAGTCCTT
GACTTACTGTATCTCCAGAAGAGCTCAGGGAGTTACATTGCAAGACTTGCCAGAAACTGAGTTGCCAGCT
GTTTTGCAACCAGTTGCTGAAGCTATGGACGCTATTGCTGCTGCTGACTTGTCTCAAACTTCTGGTTTTG
GTCCATTCGGTCCACAGGGTATTGGTCAGTACACTACTTGGAGAGACTTCATCTGTGCTATCGCTGACCC
ACATGTTTACCACTGGCAAACTGTTATGGACGATACTGTTTCCGCTTCCGTTGCTCAGGCTTTGGACGAA
TTGATGTTGTGGGCTGAAGATTGTCCTGAGGTTAGACATTTGGTTCACGCTGACTTCGGTTCCAACAACG
TTTTGACTGACAACGGTAGAATCACTGCTGTTATCGACTGGTCCGAAGCTATGTTCGGTGACTCTCAATA
CGAGGTTGCTAACATCTTCTTTTGGAGACCATGGTTGGCTTGTATGGAACAGCAGACTAGATACTTCGAG
AGAAGACACCCAGAATTGGCTGGTTCCCCAAGATTGAGAGCTTACATGTTGAGAATCGGTTTGGACCAGT
TGTACCAGTCCTTGGTTGATGGTAACTTCGATGATGCTGCTTGGGCTCAAGGTAGATGTGACGCTATCGT
TAGATCCGGTGCTGGTACTGTTGGTAGAACTCAGATTGCTAGAAGATCCGCTGCTGTTTGGACTGACGGT
TGTGTTGAAGTTTTGGCTGACTCCGGTAACAGAAGACCATCCACTAGACCAAGAGCTAAAGAGGTTGGTA
GAGTTTAAGTATTAAGAACGTTATTTATATTTCAAATTTTTCTTTTTTTTCTCTACAGACGCTGTACGCA
TGTAACATTATACTGAAAACCTTGCTTGAGAAGGTTTTGGGACGCTCGAAGATCCAGCTGCATTAATGAA
TCGGCCAACGCGCGGGGAGAGGCGGTTTGCGTATTGGGCGCTCTTCCGCTTCCTCGGAATTCACTGGCCG
TCGTTTTACAACGTCGTGACTGGGAAAACCCTGGCGTTACCCAACTTAATCGCCTTGCAGCACATCCCCC
TTTCGCCAGCTGGCGTAATAGCGAAGAGGCCCGCACCGATCGCCCTTCCCAACAGTTGCGCAGCCTGAAT
GGCGAATGGCGCCTGATGCGGTATTTTCTCCTTACGCATCTGTGCGGTATTTCACACCGCATATGGTGCA
CTCTCAGTACAATCTGCTCTGATGCCGCATAGTTAAGCCAGCCCCGACACCCGCCAACACCCGCTGACGC
GCCCTGACGGGCTTGTCTGCTCCCGGCATCCGCTTACAGACAAGCTGTGACCGTCTCCGGGAGCTGCATG
TGTCAGAGGTTTTCACCGTCATCACCGAAACGCGCGA
